Addgene plasmid #157855: pCMV-dCas13-inactive M3M14nes
Purpose: Targeted m6A RNA methylation in mammalian cells, methyltransferase-inactive mutant
Depositing lab: David Liu. Depositing organization: Broad Institute. Publication: Programmable m(6)A modification of cellular RNAs with a Cas13-directed methyltransferase. Wilson C, Chen PJ, Miao Z, Liu DR. Nat Biotechnol. 2020 Jun 29. pii: 10.1038/s41587-020-0572-6. doi: 10.1038/s41587-020-0572-6. PubMed 32601430.
Backbone
  Vector backbone: pCMV with pBR322 origin
  Vector type: Mammalian Expression
Growth in bacteria
  Bacterial resistance: Ampicillin, 100 μg/mL
  Growth temperature: 37°C
  Growth strain: DH5alpha
  Copy number: High Copy
Gene/Insert
  Cloning method: Unknown
  Sequencing primers: 5′ Unknown
Terms and licenses: Academic/Nonprofit Terms; Industry Terms: Not Available to Industry
How to cite: pCMV-dCas13-inactive M3M14nes was a gift from David Liu (Addgene plasmid # 157855 ; http://n2t.net/addgene:157855 ; RRID:Addgene_157855)
