[The description below was written by a language model from this plasmid's Addgene catalogue record and pLannotate feature annotations shown in this document.]
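Description:
pCMV-dCas13-inactive M3M14nes is a mammalian expression plasmid of about 8.3 kb, built on a pCMV backbone. It is propagated in E. coli through a high-copy ColE1/pBR322-type origin and selected with ampicillin via the β-lactamase gene and its own promoter. Small remnants of earlier cloning vectors also appear in the backbone: a lac promoter/operator with CAP site, lacI, MCS and SV40 promoter fragments, and a partial bom region. None of these appears to contribute to the mammalian payload.

The expression cassette is driven by the human CMV immediate-early enhancer and promoter, with a T7 promoter just downstream, and is terminated by the bovine growth hormone polyadenylation signal. Within this unit the automated annotation identifies a fragment of human METTL3 followed closely by a fragment of human METTL14, the two partners of the heterodimeric N6-adenosine RNA methyltransferase. Roughly 3 kb between the T7 promoter and the METTL3 fragment carries no annotation. Going by the plasmid name, this stretch presumably encodes the catalytically dead Cas13 RNA-targeting domain, but the feature table does not confirm that, and the record does not state the Cas13 ortholog. The "nes" suffix suggests a nuclear export signal for cytoplasmic localisation, though it too is not annotated.

According to the stated purpose, the plasmid belongs to a system for targeted m6A methylation of cellular RNAs in mammalian cells, in which a guide RNA supplied separately would direct the fusion to a chosen transcript. This version is the methyltransferase-inactive mutant. It would typically serve as a negative control to separate the effects of m6A installation from those of dCas13 binding alone. The record does not specify the inactivating mutations.
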