Features (pLannotate 1.2.2; 16 found; start..end, strand, type, name):
    365..568     +  promoter       CMV promoter: human cytomegalovirus (CMV) immediate early promoter
    610..628     +  promoter       T7 promoter: promoter for bacteriophage T7 RNA polymerase
   3660..4391    +  CDS            METTL3 (fragment): MTA70_HUMAN - Also known as MTA70. Experimental evidence at protein level: Swiss-Prot protein existence level 1. The METTL3-METTL14 heterodimer forms a N6-methyltransferase complex that methylates adenosine residues at the N(6) position of some RNAs and regulates various processes such as the circadian clock, differentiation of embryonic and hematopoietic stem cells, cortical neurogenesis, response to DNA damage, differentiation of T-cells and primary miRNA processing (PubMed:22575960, PubMed:24284625, PubMed:25719671, PubMed:25799998, PubMed:26321680, PubMed:26593424, PubMed:27627798, PubMed:
   4482..5519    +  CDS            METTL14 (fragment) (sequence withheld): MET14_HUMAN - Also known as KIAA1627 From Homo sapiens (Human).
   5574..5798    +  polyA_signal   bGH poly(A) signal: bovine growth hormone polyadenylation signal
   5802..5823    +  promoter       SV40 promoter (fragment): SV40 enhancer and early promoter
   5828..5844    +  misc_feature   MCS (fragment): pBluescript multiple cloning site
   5893..5909    -  protein_bind   lac operator: The lac repressor binds to the lac operator to inhibit transcription in E. coli. This inhibition can be relieved by adding lactose or isopropyl-β-D-thiogalactopyranoside (IPTG). lac repressor encoded by lacI
   5917..5947    -  promoter       lac promoter: promoter for the E. coli lac operon
   5962..5983    -  protein_bind   CAP binding site: CAP binding activates transcription in the presence of cAMP. E. coli catabolite activator protein
   5996..6088    -  CDS            lacI (fragment): lac repressor; lacI; The lac repressor binds to the lac operator to inhibit transcription in E. coli. This inhibition can be relieved by adding lactose or isopropyl-β-D-thiogalactopyranoside (IPTG).
   6271..6859    -  rep_origin     ori: high-copy-number ColE1/pMB1/pBR322/pUC origin of replication
   7030..7890    -  CDS            AmpR: β-lactamase; bla; confers resistance to ampicillin, carbenicillin, and related antibiotics
   7891..7995    -  promoter       AmpR promoter: bla
   8066..8110    -  misc_feature   bom (fragment): basis of mobility region from pBR322
   8265..364     +  enhancer       CMV enhancer (across the origin): human cytomegalovirus immediate early enhancer
>Addgene plasmid #157855 | pCMV-dCas13-inactive M3M14nes | addgene full sequence | sequence record 307628 | Addgene NGS Result
TAGTTATTAATAGTAATCAATTACGGGGTCATTAGTTCATAGCCCATATATGGAGTTCCGCGTTACATAA
CTTACGGTAAATGGCCCGCCTGGCTGACCGCCCAACGACCCCCGCCCATTGACGTCAATAATGACGTATG
TTCCCATAGTAACGCCAATAGGGACTTTCCATTGACGTCAATGGGTGGAGTATTTACGGTAAACTGCCCA
CTTGGCAGTACATCAAGTGTATCATATGCCAAGTACGCCCCCTATTGACGTCAATGACGGTAAATGGCCC
GCCTGGCATTATGCCCAGTACATGACCTTATGGGACTTTCCTACTTGGCAGTACATCTACGTATTAGTCA
TCGCTATTACCATGGTGATGCGGTTTTGGCAGTACATCAATGGGCGTGGATAGCGGTTTGACTCACGGGG
ATTTCCAAGTCTCCACCCCATTGACGTCAATGGGAGTTTGTTTTGGCACCAAAATCAACGGGACTTTCCA
AAATGTCGTAACAACTCCGCCCCATTGACGCAAATGGGCGGTAGGCGTGTACGGTGGGAGGTCTATATAA
GCAGAGCTGGTTTAGTGAACCGTCAGATCCGCTAGAGATCCGCGGCCGCTAATACGACTCACTATAGGGA
GAGCCGCCACCATGAACATCCCCGCTCTGGTGGAAAACCAGAAGAAGTACTTTGGCACCTACAGCGTGAT
GGCCATGCTGAACGCTCAGACCGTGCTGGACCACATCCAGAAGGTGGCCGATATTGAGGGCGAGCAGAAC
GAGAACAACGAGAATCTGTGGTTTCACCCCGTGATGAGCCACCTGTACAACGCCAAGAACGGCTACGACA
AGCAGCCCGAGAAAACCATGTTCATCATCGAGCGGCTGCAGAGCTACTTCCCATTCCTGAAGATCATGGC
CGAGAACCAGAGAGAGTACAGCAACGGCAAGTACAAGCAGAACCGCGTGGAAGTGAACAGCAACGACATC
TTCGAGGTGCTGAAGCGCGCCTTCGGCGTGCTGAAGATGTACAGGGACCTGACCAACGCATACAAGACCT
ACGAGGAAAAGCTGAACGACGGCTGCGAGTTCCTGACCAGCACAGAGCAACCTCTGAGCGGCATGATCAA
CAACTACTACACAGTGGCCCTGCGGAACATGAACGAGAGATACGGCTACAAGACAGAGGACCTGGCCTTC
ATCCAGGACAAGCGGTTCAAGTTCGTGAAGGACGCCTACGGCAAGAAAAAGTCCCAAGTGAATACCGGAT
TCTTCCTGAGCCTGCAGGACTACAACGGCGACACACAGAAGAAGCTGCACCTGAGCGGAGTGGGAATCGC
CCTGCTGATCTGCCTGTTCCTGGACAAGCAGTACATCAACATCTTTCTGAGCAGGCTGCCCATCTTCTCC
AGCTACAATGCCCAGAGCGAGGAACGGCGGATCATCATCAGATCCTTCGGCATCAACAGCATCAAGCTGC
CCAAGGACCGGATCCACAGCGAGAAGTCCAACAAGAGCGTGGCCATGGATATGCTCAACGAAGTGAAGCG
GTGCCCCGACGAGCTGTTCACAACACTGTCTGCCGAGAAGCAGTCCCGGTTCAGAATCATCAGCGACGAC
CACAATGAAGTGCTGATGAAGCGGAGCAGCGACAGATTCGTGCCTCTGCTGCTGCAGTATATCGATTACG
GCAAGCTGTTCGACCACATCAGGTTCCACGTGAACATGGGCAAGCTGAGATACCTGCTGAAGGCCGACAA
GACCTGCATCGACGGCCAGACCAGAGTCAGAGTGATCGAGCAGCCCCTGAACGGCTTCGGCAGACTGGAA
GAGGCCGAGACAATGCGGAAGCAAGAGAACGGCACCTTCGGCAACAGCGGCATCCGGATCAGAGACTTCG
AGAACATGAAGCGGGACGACGCCAATCCTGCCAACTATCCCTACATCGTGGACACCTACACACACTACAT
CCTGGAAAACAACAAGGTCGAGATGTTTATCAACGACAAAGAGGACAGCGCCCCACTGCTGCCCGTGATC
GAGGATGATAGATACGTGGTCAAGACAATCCCCAGCTGCCGGATGAGCACCCTGGAAATTCCAGCCATGG
CCTTCCACATGTTTCTGTTCGGCAGCAAGAAAACCGAGAAGCTGATCGTGGACGTGCACAACCGGTACAA
GAGACTGTTCCAGGCCATGCAGAAAGAAGAAGTGACCGCCGAGAATATCGCCAGCTTCGGAATCGCCGAG
AGCGACCTGCCTCAGAAGATCCTGGATCTGATCAGCGGCAATGCCCACGGCAAGGATGTGGACGCCTTCA
TCAGACTGACCGTGGACGACATGCTGACCGACACCGAGCGGAGAATCAAGAGATTCAAGGACGACCGGAA
GTCCATTCGGAGCGCCGACAACAAGATGGGAAAGAGAGGCTTCAAGCAGATCTCCACAGGCAAGCTGGCC
GACTTCCTGGCCAAGGACATCGTGCTGTTTCAGCCCAGCGTGAACGATGGCGAGAACAAGATCACCGGCC
TGAACTACCGGATCATGCAGAGCGCCATTGCCGTGTACGATAGCGGCGACGATTACGAGGCCAAGCAGCA
GTTCAAGCTGATGTTCGAGAAGGCCCGGCTGATCGGCAAGGGCACAACAGAGCCTCATCCATTTCTGTAC
AAGGTGTTCGCCCGCAGCATCCCCGCCAATGCCGTCGAGTTCTACGAGCGCTACCTGATCGAGCGGAAGT
TCTACCTGACCGGCCTGTCCAACGAGATCAAGAAAGGCAACAGAGTGGATGTGCCCTTCATCCGGCGGGA
CCAGAACAAGTGGAAAACACCCGCCATGAAGACCCTGGGCAGAATCTACAGCGAGGATCTGCCCGTGGAA
CTGCCCAGACAGATGTTCGACAATGAGATCAAGTCCCACCTGAAGTCCCTGCCACAGATGGAAGGCATCG
ACTTCAACAATGCCAACGTGACCTATCTGATCGCCGAGTACATGAAGAGAGTGCTGGACGACGACTTCCA
GACCTTCTACCAGTGGAACCGCAACTACCGGTACATGGACATGCTTAAGGGCGAGTACGACAGAAAGGGC
TCCCTGCAGCACTGCTTCACCAGCGTGGAAGAGAGAGAAGGCCTCTGGAAAGAGCGGGCCTCCAGAACAG
AGCGGTACAGAAAGCAGGCCAGCAACAAGATCCGCAGCAACCGGCAGATGAGAAACGCCAGCAGCGAAGA
GATCGAGACAATCCTGGATAAGCGGCTGAGCAACAGCCGGAACGAGTACCAGAAAAGCGAGAAAGTGATC
CGGCGCTACAGAGTGCAGGATGCCCTGCTGTTTCTGCTGGCCAAAAAGACCCTGACCGAACTGGCCGATT
TCGACGGCGAGAGGTTCAAACTGAAAGAAATCATGCCCGACGCCGAGAAGGGAATCCTGAGCGAGATCAT
GCCCATGAGCTTCACCTTCGAGAAAGGCGGCAAGAAGTACACCATCACCAGCGAGGGCATGAAGCTGAAG
AACTACGGCGACTTCTTTGTGCTGGCTAGCGACAAGAGGATCGGCAACCTGCTGGAACTCGTGGGCAGCG
ACATCGTGTCCAAAGAGGATGGATCCCTTCAACTGCCTCCACTTGAAAGACTGACACTGTCCGGAGGATC
TAGCGGAGGCTCCTCTGGCTCTGAGACACCTGGCACAAGCGAGAGCGCAACACCTGAAAGCAGCGGGGGC
AGCAGCGGGGGGTCAGTGGGTGGCGACTCCAGCGCGGATCGTCTGTTCCCGCCGCAGTGGATCTGCTGCG
ACATTCGTTACCTGGATGTGAGCATCCTGGGCAAGTTTGCTGTTGTGATGGCCGCCCCGCCGTGGGATAT
TCACATGGAGCTGCCGTATGGCACCCTGACCGACGATGAAATGCGTCGCCTGAACATCCCGGTGCTGCAG
GACGATGGTTTCCTGTTTCTGTGGGTGACGGGTCGTGCTATGGAGCTGGGTCGCGAATGCCTGAACCTGT
GGGGCTACGAGCGTGTGGACGAAATCATTTGGGTGAAAACCAACCAGCTGCAGCGCATCATTCGTACCGG
TCGTACCGGTCACTGGCTGAACCACGGCAAGGAGCACTGCCTGGTGGGTGTGAAAGGCAACCCGCAGGGT
TTCAACCAGGGCCTGGACTGCGATGTGATCGTGGCTGAAGTGCGTAGCACCAGCCACAAGCCGGACGAGA
TCTATGGTATGATTGAACGTCTGAGCCCGGGCACCCGCAAAATTGAGCTGTTTGGTCGCCCGCACAACGT
GCAGCCGAACTGGATCACCCTGGGCAACCAGCTGGACGGCATTCACCTGCTGGACCCGGATGTGGTGGCC
CGTTTCAAGCAGCGTTACCCGGATGGTATCATTAGCAAGCCGAAAAACCTGGGTGGTAGCGGCGGCAGCG
GTGGTAGCGGCGGTTCCGGTGGTAGCGGCGGTAGCGGTGGCAGCGGCGGTAGCGGTGGTAGCGGTAGCGG
T
[1038 nt withheld, positions 4482-5519]
TAACCGGTCATCATCACCATCACCATTGAGTTTAAACCCGCTGATCAGCCTCGACTGTGCCTTCTAGTTG
CCAGCCATCTGTTGTTTGCCCCTCCCCCGTGCCTTCCTTGACCCTGGAAGGTGCCACTCCCACTGTCCTT
TCCTAATAAAATGAGGAAATTGCATCGCATTGTCTGAGTAGGTGTCATTCTATTCTGGGGGGTGGGGTGG
GGCAGGACAGCAAGGGGGAGGATTGGGAAGACAATAGCAGGCATGCTGGGGATGCGGTGGGCTCTATGGC
TTCTGAGGCGGAAAGAACCAGCTGGGGCTCGATACCGTCGACCTCTAGCTAGAGCTTGGCGTAATCATGG
TCATAGCTGTTTCCTGTGTGAAATTGTTATCCGCTCACAATTCCACACAACATACGAGCCGGAAGCATAA
AGTGTAAAGCCTAGGGTGCCTAATGAGTGAGCTAACTCACATTAATTGCGTTGCGCTCACTGCCCGCTTT
CCAGTCGGGAAACCTGTCGTGCCAGCTGCATTAATGAATCGGCCAACGCGCGGGGAGAGGCGGTTTGCGT
ATTGGGCGCTCTTCCGCTTCCTCGCTCACTGACTCGCTGCGCTCGGTCGTTCGGCTGCGGCGAGCGGTAT
CAGCTCACTCAAAGGCGGTAATACGGTTATCCACAGAATCAGGGGATAACGCAGGAAAGAACATGTGAGC
AAAAGGCCAGCAAAAGGCCAGGAACCGTAAAAAGGCCGCGTTGCTGGCGTTTTTCCATAGGCTCCGCCCC
CCTGACGAGCATCACAAAAATCGACGCTCAAGTCAGAGGTGGCGAAACCCGACAGGACTATAAAGATACC
AGGCGTTTCCCCCTGGAAGCTCCCTCGTGCGCTCTCCTGTTCCGACCCTGCCGCTTACCGGATACCTGTC
CGCCTTTCTCCCTTCGGGAAGCGTGGCGCTTTCTCATAGCTCACGCTGTAGGTATCTCAGTTCGGTGTAG
GTCGTTCGCTCCAAGCTGGGCTGTGTGCACGAACCCCCCGTTCAGCCCGACCGCTGCGCCTTATCCGGTA
ACTATCGTCTTGAGTCCAACCCGGTAAGACACGACTTATCGCCACTGGCAGCAGCCACTGGTAACAGGAT
TAGCAGAGCGAGGTATGTAGGCGGTGCTACAGAGTTCTTGAAGTGGTGGCCTAACTACGGCTACACTAGA
AGAACAGTATTTGGTATCTGCGCTCTGCTGAAGCCAGTTACCTTCGGAAAAAGAGTTGGTAGCTCTTGAT
CCGGCAAACAAACCACCGCTGGTAGCGGTGGTTTTTTTGTTTGCAAGCAGCAGATTACGCGCAGAAAAAA
AGGATCTCAAGAAGATCCTTTGATCTTTTCTACGGGGTCTGACACTCAGTGGAACGAAAACTCACGTTAA
GGGATTTTGGTCATGAGATTATCAAAAAGGATCTTCACCTAGATCCTTTTAAATTAAAAATGAAGTTTTA
AATCAATCTAAAGTATATATGAGTAAACTTGGTCTGACAGTTACCAATGCTTAATCAGTGAGGCACCTAT
CTCAGCGATCTGTCTATTTCGTTCATCCATAGTTGCCTGACTCCCCGTCGTGTAGATAACTACGATACGG
GAGGGCTTACCATCTGGCCCCAGTGCTGCAATGATACCGCGAGACCCACGCTCACCGGCTCCAGATTTAT
CAGCAATAAACCAGCCAGCCGGAAGGGCCGAGCGCAGAAGTGGTCCTGCAACTTTATCCGCCTCCATCCA
GTCTATTAATTGTTGCCGGGAAGCTAGAGTAAGTAGTTCGCCAGTTAATAGTTTGCGCAACGTTGTTGCC
ATTGCTACAGGCATCGTGGTGTCACGCTCGTCGTTTGGTATGGCTTCATTCAGCTCCGGTTCCCAACGAT
CAAGGCGAGTTACATGATCCCCCATGTTGTGCAAAAAAGCGGTTAGCTCCTTCGGTCCTCCGATCGTTGT
CAGAAGTAAGTTGGCCGCAGTGTTATCACTCATGGTTATGGCAGCACTGCATAATTCTCTTACTGTCATG
CCATCCGTAAGATGCTTTTCTGTGACTGGTGAGTACTCAACCAAGTCATTCTGAGAATAGTGTATGCGGC
GACCGAGTTGCTCTTGCCCGGCGTCAATACGGGATAATACCGCGCCACATAGCAGAACTTTAAAAGTGCT
CATCATTGGAAAACGTTCTTCGGGGCGAAAACTCTCAAGGATCTTACCGCTGTTGAGATCCAGTTCGATG
TAACCCACTCGTGCACCCAACTGATCTTCAGCATCTTTTACTTTCACCAGCGTTTCTGGGTGAGCAAAAA
CAGGAAGGCAAAATGCCGCAAAAAAGGGAATAAGGGCGACACGGAAATGTTGAATACTCATACTCTTCCT
TTTTCAATATTATTGAAGCATTTATCAGGGTTATTGTCTCATGAGCGGATACATATTTGAATGTATTTAG
AAAAATAAACAAATAGGGGTTCCGCGCACATTTCCCCGAAAAGTGCCACCTGACGTCGACGGATCGGGAG
ATCGATCTCCCGATCCCCTAGGGTCGACTCTCAGTACAATCTGCTCTGATGCCGCATAGTTAAGCCAGTA
TCTGCTCCCTGCTTGTGTGTTGGAGGTCGCTGAGTAGTGCGCGAGCAAAATTTAAGCTACAACAAGGCAA
GGCTTGACCGACAATTGCATGAAGAATCTGCTTAGGGTTAGGCGTTTTGCGCTGCTTCGCGATGTACGGG
CCAGATATACGCGTTGACATTGATTATTGAC
